Addgene plasmid #194022: RcSxph Y558A
Purpose: Protein expression and characterization
Depositing lab: Dan Minor. Depositing organization: University of California, San Francisco (UCSF). Publication: Definition of a saxitoxin (STX) binding code enables discovery and characterization of the anuran saxiphilin family. Chen Z, Zakrzewska S, Hajare HS, Alvarez-Buylla A, Abderemane-Ali F, Bogan M, Ramirez D, O'Connell LA, Du Bois J, Minor DL Jr. Proc Natl Acad Sci U S A. 2022 Nov;119(44):e2210114119. doi: 10.1073/pnas.2210114119. Epub 2022 Oct 24. PubMed 36279441.
Backbone
  Vector backbone: pFastBac1
  Backbone manufacturer: Invitrogen
  Vector type: Insect Expression
Growth in bacteria
  Bacterial resistance: Ampicillin, 100 μg/mL
  Growth temperature: 37°C
  Growth strain: DH5alpha
  Copy number: High Copy
Gene/Insert
  Gene/Insert name: Rana catesbeiana Saxiphilin
  Species: Rana catesbeiana
  Mutation: Y558A
  GenBank ID: U05246.1
  Promoter: Polyhedrin
  Tag / fusion protein: mEGFP, (C terminal on insert); His10 (C terminal on insert)
  Cloning method: Gibson Cloning
  Sequencing primers: 5′ Polyhedrin forward; 3′ GFP reverse
Terms and licenses: Academic/Nonprofit Terms; Industry Terms: Not Available to Industry
Depositor comments: Mutation numbering scheme is based on the predicted signal peptide (SP) cleavage site and does not include SP. Relative to U05246.1, RcSxph contains an additional M following signal peptide.
How to cite: RcSxph Y558A was a gift from Dan Minor (Addgene plasmid # 194022 ; http://n2t.net/addgene:194022 ; RRID:Addgene_194022)
