[The description below was written by a language model from this plasmid's Addgene catalogue record and pLannotate feature annotations shown in this document.]
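Description:
RcSxph Y558A is a baculovirus donor plasmid built on the pFastBac1 backbone for producing a point mutant of American bullfrog (Rana catesbeiana) saxiphilin in insect cells. In E. coli it is maintained at high copy through a ColE1/pUC-type origin and selected with ampicillin via the bla gene; an f1 origin is also present. As in other pFastBac vectors, the expression cassette and a gentamicin resistance gene (driven by the Pc integron promoter) lie between the Tn7L and Tn7R ends of a mini-Tn7 element. This arrangement allows the whole segment to be transposed into a baculovirus shuttle genome (bacmid) in a suitable E. coli host, yielding recombinant viral DNA that can be used to generate virus for infecting insect cells.

The payload is driven by the polyhedrin promoter from Autographa californica, a strong very-late baculoviral promoter, and terminated by an SV40 polyadenylation signal. The open reading frame encodes saxiphilin, a soluble protein that binds the neurotoxin saxitoxin, carrying the Y558A substitution. According to the depositor, residue numbering starts after the predicted signal peptide cleavage site, and the construct has one extra methionine after the signal peptide relative to the reference GenBank entry. The saxiphilin sequence is fused at its C terminus to monomeric EGFP followed by a His10 tag; the automated annotation picks up only part of the histidine run, as a 6xHis fragment. The fluorescent fusion allows expression and protein behaviour to be monitored, and the histidine tag supports metal-affinity purification. The stated purpose is protein expression and characterization, in a study defining the residues that determine saxitoxin binding across the frog saxiphilin family.
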