Features (pLannotate 1.2.2; 17 found; start..end, strand, type, name):
    156..247     +  promoter       polyhedrin promoter: polh from Autographa californica; promoter for the baculovirus polyhedrin gene
    290..2824    +  CDS            SAX_LITCT: Experimental evidence at protein level: Swiss-Prot protein existence level 1. Binds specifically to the neurotoxin saxitoxin. Its physiological role may be to transport or sequester an endogenous organic molecule other than Fe(3+). It may participate in a detoxification mechanism for neutralizing a microbial toxin. From Lithobates catesbeianus (American bullfrog) (Rana catesbeiana).
   2873..3586    +  CDS            mEGFP: mEGFP is a basic (constitutively fluorescent) green fluorescent protein published in 2002, derived from Aequorea victoria. It has moderate acid sensitivity.
   3599..3615    +  CDS            6xHis (fragment): 6xHis affinity tag
   3658..3741    +  CDS            large T antigen (fragment): large T antigen from SV40 (simian virus 40)
   3764..3898    +  polyA_signal   SV40 poly(A) signal: SV40 polyadenylation signal
   3927..4092    -  mobile_element Tn7L: mini-Tn7 element (left end of the Tn7 transposon) Tn7
   4255..4271    +  CDS            lacZα (fragment): LacZα fragment of β-galactosidase; lacZ fragment
   4276..4730    +  rep_origin     f1 ori (sequence partly withheld): f1 bacteriophage origin of replication; arrow indicates direction of (+) strand synthesis
   4756..4860    +  promoter       AmpR promoter: bla
   4861..5721    +  CDS            AmpR: β-lactamase; bla; confers resistance to ampicillin, carbenicillin, and related antibiotics
   5892..6480    +  rep_origin     ori: high-copy-number ColE1/pMB1/pBR322/pUC origin of replication
   6666..6717    -  misc_feature   bom (fragment): basis of mobility region from pBR322
   6785..7009    -  mobile_element Tn7R: mini-Tn7 element (right end of the Tn7 transposon) Tn7
   7076..7609    -  CDS            GmR: gentamycin acetyltransferase; aacC1; confers resistance to gentamycin
   7779..7807    -  promoter       Pc promoter: intI1 (promoter lies within the coding sequence); class 1 integron promoter
   7785..129     -  CDS            YPR2_ECOLX (fragment) (across the origin): Protein predicted: Swiss-Prot protein existence level 4. From Escherichia coli.
>Addgene plasmid #194022 | RcSxph Y558A | addgene full sequence | sequence record 390710 | Addgene NGS Result
GGAAGACCTCGGCCGTCGCGGCGCTTGCCGGTGGTGCTGACCCCGGATGAAGTGGTTCGCATCCTCGGTT
TTCTGGAAGGCGAGCATCGTTTGTTCGCCCAGGACTCTAGCTATAGTTCTAGTGGTTGGCTACGTATACT
CCGGAATATTAATAGATCATGGAGATAATTAAAATGATAACCATCTCGCAAATAAATAAGTATTTTACTG
TTTTCGTAACAGTTTTGTAATAAAAAAACCTATAAATATTCCGGATTATTCATACCGTCCCACCATCGGG
CGCGGATCCATGGCTCCTACCTTCCAGACCGCTCTGTTCTTCACCATCATCTCCCTGTCCTTCGCTATGG
CCCCGAACGCAAAGCAAGTCCGCTGGTGTGCTATCAGCGACCTGGAGCAGAAGAAATGCAACGATCTGGT
TGGTAGCTGCAACGTGCCGGACATCACCCTGGTGTGCGTTCTGCGTAGCAGCACCGAAGATTGCATGACC
GCGATCAAGGACGGTCAGGCGGATGCTATGTTCCTGGACAGCGGCGAGGTGTACGAAGCGAGCAAAGATC
CGTACAACCTGAAGCCGATCATCGCTGAACCGTACAGCAGCAACCGTGACCTGCAGAAGTGCCTGAAAGA
GCGTCAGCAGGCGCTGGCTAAGAAAATGATCGGTCACTACATCCCGCAGTGCGATGAGAAAGGCAACTAC
CAACCGCAGCAGTGCCACGGTAGCACCGGTCACTGCTGGTGCGTTAACGCGATGGGTGAAAAGATCAGCG
GTACCAACACCCCGCCGGGTCAGACCCGTGCTACCTGCGAGCGTCACGAACTGCCGAAGTGCCTGAAAGA
ACGTCAGGTGGCGCTGGGTGGCGACGAGAAAGTTCTGGGTCGTTTCGTGCCGCAGTGCGATGAAAAGGGC
AACTACGAGCCGCAGCAGTTCCACGGTAGCACCGGCTACTCCTGGTGTGTTAACGCGATCGGCGAGGAAA
TCGCTGGCACCAAAACCCCGCCGGGCAAGATCCCGGCTACCTGCCAGAAGCACGACCTGGTGACCACCTG
CCACTACGCGGTTGCTATGGTGAAGAAAAGCAGCGCGTTCCAGTTCAACCAGCTGAAGGGCAAACGTAGC
TGCCACAGCGGTGTTAGCAAAACCGACGGCTGGAAGGCGCTGGTGACCGTTCTGGTGGAAAAGAAACTGC
TGAGCTGGGATGGTCCGGCGAAAGAGAGCATCCAGCGTGCTATGAGCAAGTTCTTCAGCGTGAGCTGCAT
TCCGGGTGCTACCCAGACCAACCTGTGCAAGCAGTGCAAAGGCGAGGAAGGCAAGAACTGCAAAAACAGC
CACGACGAACCGTACTACGGTAACTACGGCGCGTTCCGTTGCCTGAAGGAAGACATGGGTGACGTTGCGT
TCCTGCGTAGCACCGCTCTGAGCGACGAGCACAGCGAAGTGTACGAGCTGCTGTGCCCGGATAACACCCG
TAAGCCGCTGAACAAGTACAAAGAGTGCAACCTGGGTACCGTTCCGGCTGGCACCGTGGTTACCCGTAAG
ATCAGCGACAAAACCGAAGACATCAACAACTTCCTGATGGAGGCGCAGAAGCGTCAGTGCAAACTGTTCA
GCAGCGCTCACGGCAAGGACCTGATGTTCGACGATAGCACCCTGCAGCTGGCTCTGCTGAGCAGCGAGGT
TGATGCTTTCCTGTACCTGGGTGTGAAACTGTTCCACGCGATGAAGGCTCTGACCGGCGACGCTCACCTG
CCGAGCAAGAACAAAGTGCGTTGGTGCACCATCAACAAGCTGGAAAAGATGAAATGCGACGATTGGAGCG
CGGTTAGCGGTGGCGCGATCGCTTGCACCGAGGCTAGCTGCCCGAAGGGCTGCGTGAAACAGATCCTGAA
GGGCGAAGCGGACGCTGTTAAGCTGGAAGTGCAGTACATGTACGAGGCGCTGATGTGCGGTCTGCTGCCG
GCTGTTGAGGAATACCACAACAAAGACGATTTCGGTCCGTGCAAGACCCCAGGTAGCCCGGCCACCGACT
TCGGCACCCTGCGTGCGGTTGCTCTGGTGAAGAAAAGCAACAAAGACATCAACTGGAACAACATCAAGGG
CAAGAAGAGCTGCCACACCGGTGTGGGCGACATCGCTGGCTGGGTTATCCCGGTGAGCCTGATCCGTCGT
CAGAACGATAACAGCGACATCGATAGCTTCTTCGGCGAGAGCTGCGCGCCGGGCAGCGACACCAAAAGCA
ACCTGTGCAAGCTGTGCATCGGTGACCCGAAGAACAGCGCGGCTAACACCAAATGCAGCCTGAGCGACAA
GGAAGCGTACTACGGTAACCAGGGCGCTTTCCGTTGCCTGGTGGAGAAAGGTGACGTTGCTTTCGTGCCG
CACACCGTGGTTTTCGAAAACACCGATGGCAAGAACCCGGCGGTTTGGGCTAAGAACCTGAAAAGCGAAG
ACTTCGAGCTGCTGTGCCTGGATGGTAGCCGTGCGCCGGTGAGCAACTACAAGAGCTGCAAACTGAGCGG
TATCCCGCCGCCGGCTATCGTTACCCGTGAGGAAAGCATCAGCGACGTGGTTCGTATCGTGGCTAACCAG
CAGAGCCTGTACGGTCGTAAAGGCTTCGAGAAGGATATGTTCCAGCTGTTCAGCAGCAACAAGGGTAACA
ACCTGCTGTTCAACGACAACACCCAGTGCCTGATCACCTTCGATCGTCAGCCGAAAGACATCATGGAAGA
TTACTTCGGCAAGCCGTACTACACCACCGTGTACGGCGCGTCCCGCTCCGCTATGTCCTCCGAACTGATT
TCCGCCTGTACCATTAAACACTGCTCGAATTCTTTGGAAGTTTTGTTTCAAGGTCCAACTGCTGCCGCCG
CTGTGAGCAAGGGCGAGGAGCTGTTCACCGGGGTGGTGCCCATCCTGGTCGAGCTGGACGGCGACGTAAA
CGGCCACAAGTTCAGCGTGTCCGGCGAGGGCGAGGGCGATGCCACCTACGGCAAGCTGACCCTGAAGTTC
ATCTGCACCACCGGCAAGCTGCCCGTGCCCTGGCCCACCCTCGTGACCACCCTGACCTACGGCGTGCAGT
GCTTCAGCCGCTACCCCGACCACATGAAGCAGCACGACTTCTTCAAGTCCGCCATGCCCGAAGGCTACGT
CCAGGAGCGCACCATCTTCTTCAAGGACGACGGCAACTACAAGACCCGCGCCGAGGTGAAGTTCGAGGGC
GACACCCTGGTGAACCGCATCGAGCTGAAGGGCATCGACTTCAAGGAGGACGGCAACATCCTGGGGCACA
AGCTGGAGTACAACTACAACAGCCACAACGTCTATATCATGGCCGACAAGCAGAAGAACGGCATCAAGGT
GAACTTCAAGATCCGCCACAACATCGAGGACGGCAGCGTGCAGCTCGCCGACCACTACCAGCAGAACACC
CCCATCGGCGACGGCCCCGTGCTGCTGCCCGACAACCACTACCTGAGCACCCAGTCCAAGCTGAGCAAAG
ACCCCAACGAGAAGCGCGATCACATGGTCCTGCTGGAGTTCGTGACCGCCGCCGGGATCACTCTCGGCAT
GGACGAGCTGTACAAGTCCGGAGGTGGTCACCATCACCATCACCACCATCACCATCACTAATAGAAGCTT
GTCGAGAAGTACTAGAGGATCATAATCAGCCATACCACATTTGTAGAGGTTTTACTTGCTTTAAAAAACC
TCCCACACCTCCCCCTGAACCTGAAACATAAAATGAATGCAATTGTTGTTGTTAACTTGTTTATTGCAGC
TTATAATGGTTACAAATAAAGCAATAGCATCACAAATTTCACAAATAAAGCATTTTTTTCACTGCATTCT
AGTTGTGGTTTGTCCAAACTCATCAATGTATCTTATCATGTCTGGATCTGATCACTGCTTGAGCCTAGGA
GATCCGAACCAGATAAGTGAAATCTAGTTCCAAACTATTTTGTCATTTTTAATTTTCGTATTAGCTTACG
ACGCTACACCCAGTTCCCATCTATTTTGTCACTCTTCCCTAAATAATCCTTAAAAACTCCATTTCCACCC
CTCCCAGTTCCCAACTATTTTGTCCGCCCACAGCGGGGCATTTTTCTTCCTGTTATGTTTTTAATCAAAC
ATCCTGCCAACTCCATGTGACAAACCGTCATCTTCGGCTACTTTTTCTCTGTCACAGAATGAAAATTTTT
CTGTCATCTCTTCGTTATTAATGTTTGTAATTGACTGAATATCAACGCTTATTTGCAGCCTGAATGGCGA
ATGGG
[124 nt withheld, positions 4276-4399]
C
[91 nt withheld, positions 4401-4491]
A
[49 nt withheld, positions 4493-4541]
CCTTTGACGTTGGAGTCCACGTTCTT
[37 nt withheld, positions 4568-4604]
ACCCTATCTCGGTCTATTCTTTTGATTTATAAGGGATTTTGCCGATTTCGGCCTATTGGTTAAAAAATGA
GCTGATTTAACAAAAATTTAACGCGAATTTTAACAAAATATTAACGCTTACAATTTAGGTGGCACTTTTC
GGGGAAATGTGCGCGGAACCCCTATTTGTTTATTTTTCTAAATACATTCAAATATGTATCCGCTCATGAG
ACAATAACCCTGATAAATGCTTCAATAATATTGAAAAAGGAAGAGTATGAGTATTCAACATTTCCGTGTC
GCCCTTATTCCCTTTTTTGCGGCATTTTGCCTTCCTGTTTTTGCTCACCCAGAAACGCTGGTGAAAGTAA
AAGATGCTGAAGATCAGTTGGGTGCACGAGTGGGTTACATCGAACTGGATCTCAACAGCGGTAAGATCCT
TGAGAGTTTTCGCCCCGAAGAACGTTTTCCAATGATGAGCACTTTTAAAGTTCTGCTATGTGGCGCGGTA
TTATCCCGTATTGACGCCGGGCAAGAGCAACTCGGTCGCCGCATACACTATTCTCAGAATGACTTGGTTG
AGTACTCACCAGTCACAGAAAAGCATCTTACGGATGGCATGACAGTAAGAGAATTATGCAGTGCTGCCAT
AACCATGAGTGATAACACTGCGGCCAACTTACTTCTGACAACGATCGGAGGACCGAAGGAGCTAACCGCT
TTTTTGCACAACATGGGGGATCATGTAACTCGCCTTGATCGTTGGGAACCGGAGCTGAATGAAGCCATAC
CAAACGACGAGCGTGACACCACGATGCCTGTAGCAATGGCAACAACGTTGCGCAAACTATTAACTGGCGA
ACTACTTACTCTAGCTTCCCGGCAACAATTAATAGACTGGATGGAGGCGGATAAAGTTGCAGGACCACTT
CTGCGCTCGGCCCTTCCGGCTGGCTGGTTTATTGCTGATAAATCTGGAGCCGGTGAGCGTGGGTCTCGCG
GTATCATTGCAGCACTGGGGCCAGATGGTAAGCCCTCCCGTATCGTAGTTATCTACACGACGGGGAGTCA
GGCAACTATGGATGAACGAAATAGACAGATCGCTGAGATAGGTGCCTCACTGATTAAGCATTGGTAACTG
TCAGACCAAGTTTACTCATATATACTTTAGATTGATTTAAAACTTCATTTTTAATTTAAAAGGATCTAGG
TGAAGATCCTTTTTGATAATCTCATGACCAAAATCCCTTAACGTGAGTTTTCGTTCCACTGAGCGTCAGA
CCCCGTAGAAAAGATCAAAGGATCTTCTTGAGATCCTTTTTTTCTGCGCGTAATCTGCTGCTTGCAAACA
AAAAAACCACCGCTACCAGCGGTGGTTTGTTTGCCGGATCAAGAGCTACCAACTCTTTTTCCGAAGGTAA
CTGGCTTCAGCAGAGCGCAGATACCAAATACTGTTCTTCTAGTGTAGCCGTAGTTAGGCCACCACTTCAA
GAACTCTGTAGCACCGCCTACATACCTCGCTCTGCTAATCCTGTTACCAGTGGCTGCTGCCAGTGGCGAT
AAGTCGTGTCTTACCGGGTTGGACTCAAGACGATAGTTACCGGATAAGGCGCAGCGGTCGGGCTGAACGG
GGGGTTCGTGCACACAGCCCAGCTTGGAGCGAACGACCTACACCGAACTGAGATACCTACAGCGTGAGCT
ATGAGAAAGCGCCACGCTTCCCGAAGGGAGAAAGGCGGACAGGTATCCGGTAAGCGGCAGGGTCGGAACA
GGAGAGCGCACGAGGGAGCTTCCAGGGGGAAACGCCTGGTATCTTTATAGTCCTGTCGGGTTTCGCCACC
TCTGACTTGAGCGTCGATTTTTGTGATGCTCGTCAGGGGGGCGGAGCCTATGGAAAAACGCCAGCAACGC
GGCCTTTTTACGGTTCCTGGCCTTTTGCTGGCCTTTTGCTCACATGTTCTTTCCTGCGTTATCCCCTGAT
TCTGTGGATAACCGTATTACCGCCTTTGAGTGAGCTGATACCGCTCGCCGCAGCCGAACGACCGAGCGCA
GCGAGTCAGTGAGCGAGGAAGCGGAAGAGCGCCTGATGCGGTATTTTCTCCTTACGCATCTGTGCGGTAT
TTCACACCGCATAGACCAGCCGCGTAACCTGGCAAAATCGGTTACGGTTGAGTAATAAATGGATGCCCTG
CGTAAGCGGGTGTGGGCGGACAATAAAGTCTTAAACTGAACAAAATAGATCTAAACTATGACAATAAAGT
CTTAAACTAGACAGAATAGTTGTAAACTGAAATCAGTCCAGTTATGCTGTGAAAAAGCATACTGGACTTT
TGTTATGGCTAAAGCAAACTCTTCATTTTCTGAAGTGCAAATTGCCCGTCGTATTAAAGAGGGGCGTGGC
CAAGGGCATGGTAAAGACTATATTCGCGGCGTTGTGACAATTTACCGAACAACTCCGCGGCCGGGAAGCC
GATCTCGGCTTGAACGAATTGTTAGGTGGCGGTACTTGGGTCGATATCAAAGTGCATCACTTCTTCCCGT
ATGCCCAACTTTGTATAGAGAGCCACTGCGGGATCGTCACCGTAATCTGCTTGCACGTAGATCACATAAG
CACCAAGCGCGTTGGCCTCATGCTTGAGGAGATTGATGAGCGCGGTGGCAATGCCCTGCCTCCGGTGCTC
GCCGGAGACTGCGAGATCATAGATATAGATCTCACTACGCGGCTGCTCAAACTTGGGCAGAACGTAAGCC
GCGAGAGCGCCAACAACCGCTTCTTGGTCGAAGGCAGCAAGCGCGATGAATGTCTTACTACGGAGCAAGT
TCCCGAGGTAATCGGAGTCCGGCTGATGTTGGGAGTAGGTGGCTACGTCTCCGAACTCACGACCGAAAAG
ATCAAGAGCAGCCCGCATGGATTTGACTTGGTCAGGGCCGAGCCTACATGTGCGAATGATGCCCATACTT
GAGCCACCTAACTTTGTTTTAGGGCGACTGCCCTGCTGCGTAACATCGTTGCTGCTCCATAACATCAAAC
ATCGACCCACGGCGTAACGCGCTTGCTGCTTGGATGCCCGAGGCATAGACTGTACAAAAAAACAGTCATA
ACAAGCCATGAAAACCGCCACTGCGCCGTTACCACCGCTGCGTTCGGTCAAGGTTCTGGACCAGTTGCGT
GAGCGCATACGCTACTTGCATTACAGTTTACGAACCGAACAGGCTTATGTCAACTGGGTTCGTGCCTTCA
TCCGTTTCCACGGTGTGCGTCACCCGGCAACCTTGGGCAGCAGCGAAGTCGAGGCATTTCTGTCCTGGCT
GGCGAACGAGCGCAAGGTTTCGGTCTCCACGCATCGTCAGGCATTGGCGGCCTTGCTGTTCTTCTACGGC
AAGGTGCTGTGCACGGATCTGCCCTGGCTTCAGGAGATC
